>Addgene plasmid #60091 | 4LEC | depositor partial sequence | sequence record 96043 | Insert DNA Sequence
GAGACCACGGAATTTGGGTTGCAGAAATTCCACAAGCCTCTTGCAACTTTTTCCTTTGCAAACCACACGA
TCCAGATCCGGCAGGACTGGAGACACCTGGGAGTCGCAGCGGTGGTTTGGGATGCGGCCATCGTTCTTTC
CACATACCTGGAGATGGGAGCTGTGGAGCTCAGGGGCCGCTCTGCCGTGGAGCTGGGTGCTGGCACGGGG
CTGGTGGGCATAGTGGCTGCCCTGCTGGGTGCTCATGTGACTATCACGGATCGAAAAGTAGCATTAGAAT
TTCTTAAATCAAACGTTCAAGCCAACTTACCTCCTCATATCCAAACTAAAACTGTTGTTAAGGAGCTGAC
TTGGGGACAAAATTTGGGGAGTTTTTCTCCTGGAGAATTTGACCTGATACTTGGTGCTGATATCATATAT
TTAGAAGAAACATTCACAGATCTTCTTCAAACACTGGAACATCTCTGTAGCAATCACTCTGTGATTCTTT
TAGCATGCCGAATTCGCTATGAACGGGATAACAACTTCTTAGCAATGCTGGAGAGGCAATTTATTGTGAG
AAAGGTTCACTACGATCCTGAAAAAGATGTACATATTTACGAAGCACAGAAGAGAAACCAGAAGGAGGAC
TTA
