>Addgene plasmid #60091 | 4LEC | addgene partial sequence | sequence record 97147 | T7 5'-TAATACGACTCACTATAGGG-3'
TCTAGAATATTTTGTTTACTTTAAGAAGGAGATATACCATGCATCATCATCATCATCACAGCAGCGGCAG
AGAAAACTTGTATTTCCAGGGCGAGACCACGGAATTTGGGTTGCAGAAATTCCACAAGCCTCTTGCAACT
TTTTCCTTTGCAAACCACACGATCCAGATCCGGCAGGACTGGAGACACCTGGGAGTCGCAGCGGTGGTTT
GGGATGCGGCCATCGTTCTTTCCACATACCTGGAGATGGGAGCTGTGGAGCTCAGGGGCCGCTCTGCCGT
GGAGCTGGGTGCTGGCACGGGGCTGGTGGGCATAGTGGCTGCCCTGCTGGGTGCTCATGTGACTATCACG
GATCGAAAAGTAGCATTAGAATTTCTTAAATCAAACGTTCAAGCCAACTTACCTCCTCATATCCAAACTA
AAACTGTTGTTAAGGAGCTGACTTGGGGACAAAATTTGGGGAGTTTTTCTCCTGGAGAATTTGACCTGAT
ACTTGGTGCTGATATCATATATTTAGAAGAAACATTCACAGATCTTCTTCAAACACTGGAACATCTCTGT
AGCAATCACTCTGTGATTCTTTTAGCATGCCGAATTCGCTATGAACGGGATAACAACTTCTTAGCAATGC
TGGAGAGGCAATTTATTGTGAGAAAGGTTCACTACGATCCTGAAAAAGATGTACATATTTACGAAGCACA
GAAGAGAAACCAGAAGGAGGACTTATGATGACGAAGCTTGCGGCCGCACTCGAGCACCACCACCACCAAC
CACTGAGATCCGGCTGCTAACAAAG
