>Addgene plasmid #60091 | 4LEC | addgene partial sequence | sequence record 97148 | T7term 5'-GCTAGTTATTGCTCAGCGG-3'
CGGGCTTTGTTAGCAGCCGGATCTCAGTGGTGGTGGTGGTGGTGCTCGAGTGCGGCCGCAAGCTTCGTCA
TCATAAGTCCTCCTTCTGGTTTCTCTTCTGTGCTTCGTAAATATGTACATCTTTTTCAGGATCGTAGTGA
ACCTTTCTCACAATAAATTGCCTCTCCAGCATTGCTAAGAAGTTGTTATCCCGTTCATAGCGAATTCGGC
ATGCTAAAAGAATCACAGAGTGATTGCTACAGAGATGTTCCAGTGTTTGAAGAAGATCTGTGAATGTTTC
TTCTAAATATATGATATCAGCACCAAGTATCAGGTCAAATTCTCCAGGAGAAAAACTCCCCAAATTTTGT
CCCCAAGTCAGCTCCTTAACAACAGTTTTAGTTTGGATATGAGGAGGTAAGTTGGCTTGAACGTTTGATT
TAAGAAATTCTAATGCTACTTTTCGATCCGTGATAGTCACATGAGCACCCAGCAGGGCAGCCACTATGCC
CACCAGCCCCGTGCCAGCACCCAGCTCCACGGCAGAGCGGCCCCTGAGCTCCACAGCTCCCATCTCCAGG
TATGTGGAAAGAACGATGGCCGCATCCCAAACCACCGCTGCGACTCCCAGGTGTCTCCAGTCCTGCCGGA
TCTGGATCGTGTGGTTTGCAAAGGAAAAAGTTGCAAGAGGCTTGTGGAATTTCTGCAACCCAAATTCCGT
GGTCTCG
