[The description below was written by a language model from this plasmid's Addgene catalogue record.]
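Description:
4LEC is a bacterial expression plasmid built on the pET28-MHL backbone and designed to produce recombinant human METTL21A for structure determination. Its name matches the Protein Data Bank identifier listed as an alternative name for the insert, linking the plasmid to that structure entry. The plasmid is selected with kanamycin and is recorded as high copy. The record lists a standard cloning strain for propagation. Because expression is driven by a T7 promoter, protein production would require a host that supplies T7 RNA polymerase, although the record does not name an expression strain.

The insert is a 633 bp fragment of human METTL21A, also known as FAM119A or HSPA-KMT, the latter alias indicating a lysine methyltransferase that acts on HSPA (Hsp70-family) proteins. It was introduced by ligation-independent cloning and carries an N-terminal 6xHis tag, which allows purification by immobilised metal affinity chromatography. The record warns that the insert may not be the full open reading frame, as is common for crystallography constructs trimmed to a well-behaved domain. The exact residue boundaries are not given. The mutation field only refers to comments that are not included here, so any sequence differences from the reference gene are unspecified. The listed sequencing primers indicate that T7 promoter and T7 terminator sites flank the cassette. No feature table is provided, so other backbone details, such as the origin of replication or any protease cleavage site after the tag, cannot be confirmed. The construct is suited to overexpressing and purifying METTL21A for structural and biochemical work.
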