Addgene plasmid #60091: 4LEC
Purpose: Bacterial expression for structure determination; may not be full ORF
Depositing lab: Cheryl Arrowsmith. Depositing organization: University of Toronto.
Backbone
  Vector backbone: pET28-MHL
  Vector type: Bacterial Expression
Growth in bacteria
  Bacterial resistance: Kanamycin, 50 μg/mL
  Growth temperature: 37°C
  Growth strain: DH5alpha
  Copy number: High Copy
Gene/Insert
  Gene/Insert name: METTL21A:JMC072-B07:C227766 (alt names: PDB ID: 4LEC; METTL21A)
  Species: H. sapiens (human)
  Insert size (bp): 633
  Mutation: See comments
  Entrez Gene: METTL21A (a.k.a. FAM119A, HCA557b, HSPA-KMT)
  Promoter: T7
  Tag / fusion protein: 6xHis (N terminal on insert)
  Cloning method: Ligation Independent Cloning
  Sequencing primers: 5′ T7; 3′ T7 Terminal
Terms and licenses: Academic/Nonprofit Terms; Industry Terms: Not Available to Industry
How to cite: 4LEC was a gift from Cheryl Arrowsmith (Addgene plasmid # 60091 ; http://n2t.net/addgene:60091 ; RRID:Addgene_60091)
